>Addgene plasmid #20473 | pWZL Neo Myr Flag DAK | addgene partial sequence | sequence record 26295 | 20473 with pWZL-Fwd
CTCCTTCTCTAGGCGCCGGCCGGATCCAGAATTCGCCACCATGGGGTCTTCAAAATCTAAACCAAAGGAC
CCCAGCCAGCGCCGGCGCAGGATCCGAGGTTACCTTGACTACAAAGACGATGACGACAAGCAATTGACAA
GTTTGTACAAAAAAGTTGGCATGACCTCCAAGAAGCTGGTGAACTCGGTGGCTGGCTGTGCTGATGACGC
TCTTGCTGGCCTGGTGGCCTGCAACCCCAACCTGCAGCTCCTGCAGGGCCACCGCGTGGCCCTCCGTTCT
GACCTGGACAGCCTCAAGGGCCGGGTGGCACTGCTGTCGGGTGGGGGCTCTGGCCATGAGCCTGCCCATG
CTGGTTTCATAGGGAAGGGGATGCTGACTGGGGTCATCGCGGGAGCTGTGTTCACCTCCCCGGCAGTGGG
CAGCATCCTGGCAGCCATCAGGGCCGTGGCCCAGGCCGGCACAGTGGGGACGCTCCTTATCGTGAAGAAC
TACACTGGGGATCGGCTCAACTTCGGCCTGGCCCGGGAGCAGGCCCGGGCTGAAGGCATCCCGGTGGAGA
TGGTGGTGATTGGGGACGACAGCGCCTTCACTGTCCTGAAGAAGGCAGGCCGGCGGGGGCTGTGCGGCAC
GGTGCTTATACACAAGGTGGCAGGTGCTCTGGCTGAGCTGGTGTGGGGCTGGAGGAGATCGCAAAGCAGT
GAACGTGGTCGCCAAGGCCATGGGTACCCTGGGGGTGAGCTTATCTCCTGCA
