[The description below was written by a language model from this plasmid's Addgene catalogue record.]
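Description:
pWZL Neo Myr Flag DAK is a retroviral mammalian expression plasmid built on the Gateway-compatible pWZL-Neo-Myr-Flag-DEST backbone. It is propagated in bacteria under ampicillin selection, and a recombination-deficient host strain is recommended because retroviral vectors carry repeated sequences that are prone to rearrangement. Its copy number is not recorded. In mammalian cells, a neomycin resistance marker allows stably transduced populations to be selected with G418. No feature table accompanies the record, so the promoter driving the insert, the origin of replication and the arrangement linking the insert to the neomycin marker are not explicitly stated.

The payload is the human DAK open reading frame (dihydroxyacetone kinase 2 homolog, also known as NET45). It was first cloned into a Gateway entry vector and then moved into the destination backbone by an LR recombination reaction. This places the ORF in frame behind two N-terminal elements supplied by the backbone: a myristoylation signal and a Flag epitope. The myristoylation signal directs lipid modification and membrane targeting of the fusion protein, a strategy commonly used to promote constitutive activation of kinases. The Flag tag allows the protein to be detected or immunoprecipitated with standard antibodies.

The construct belongs to a library of myristoylated, Flag-tagged human kinase clones assembled for gain-of-function screening in an integrative genomic study of breast cancer oncogenes. It is suited to producing retrovirus for stable expression of membrane-targeted DAK in mammalian cells. The depositors note that the identity of the gene has been verified, but the clone has not been fully sequenced, so minor mutations cannot be ruled out.
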