Addgene plasmid #20473: pWZL Neo Myr Flag DAK
Depositing lab: William Hahn & Jean Zhao. Depositing organization: Dana-Farber Cancer Institute. Publication: Integrative Genomic Approaches Identify IKBKE as a Breast Cancer Oncogene (Kinase Library Clones). Boehm JS, Zhao JJ, Yao J, Kim SY, Firestein R, Dunn IF, Sjostrom SK, Garraway LA, Weremowicz S, Richardson AL, Greulich H, Stewart CJ, Mulvey LA, Shen RR, Ambrogio L, Hirozane-Kishikawa T, Hill DE, Vidal M, Meyerson M, Grenier JK, Hinkle G, Root DE, Roberts TM, Lander ES, Polyak K, Hahn WC. Cell. 2007 Jun 15. 129(6):1065-1079. 10.1016/j.cell.2007.03.052 PubMed 17574021.
Backbone
  Vector backbone: pWZL-Neo-Myr-Flag-DEST
  Backbone manufacturer: William Hahn Lab (available at Addgene, #15300)
  Vector type: Mammalian Expression, Retroviral
  Selectable markers: Neomycin (select with G418)
Growth in bacteria
  Bacterial resistance: Ampicillin, 100 μg/mL
  Growth temperature: 37°C
  Growth strain: Stbl3
  Growth instructions: Stbl3 cells to prevent recombination.
  Copy number: Unknown
Gene/Insert
  Gene/Insert name: DAK (alt name: dihydroxyacetone kinase 2 homolog)
  Species: H. sapiens (human)
  GenBank ID: NM_015533
  Entrez Gene: DAK (a.k.a. NET45)
  Tag / fusion protein: Myr (N terminal on backbone); Flag (N terminal on backbone)
  Cloning method: Gateway Cloning
  Sequencing primers: 5′ pWZL-Fwd (GAA CCT CCT CGT TCG ACC); 3′ pWZL-Rev (TTC CGG GCC CTC ACA TTG)
Resource information
  A portion of this plasmid was derived from a plasmid made by: 2-D6
Terms and licenses: Academic/Nonprofit Terms; Industry Terms: Not Available to Industry
Depositor comments: ORFs were cloned into Gateway compatible pEntry vectors. An LR recombination reaction was performed to move the ORF to pWZL-Neo-Myr-Flag DEST such that the ORF would have 5' myristoylation and flag tags. This plasmid is part of a kinase library, and the gene has been verified, but has not been fully sequenced for minor mutations. Please see the following link for plasmids from this article that are not part of the kinase library http://www.addgene.org/pubmed/17574021
How to cite: pWZL Neo Myr Flag DAK was a gift from William Hahn & Jean Zhao (Addgene plasmid # 20473 ; http://n2t.net/addgene:20473 ; RRID:Addgene_20473)
